Addgene plasmid #210184: pRH3216
Purpose: Protein quality control substrate and associated control YIp ADE2-LEU2 pTDH3::lys1-W151K-GFP::tADH1
Depositing lab: Randy Hampton. Depositing organization: University of California, San Diego (UCSD). Publication: Exploring the "misfolding problem" by systematic discovery and analysis of functional-but-degraded proteins. Flagg MP, Lam B, Lam DK, Le TM, Kao A, Slaiwa YI, Hampton RY. Mol Biol Cell. 2023 Dec 1;34(13):ar125. doi: 10.1091/mbc.E23-06-0248. Epub 2023 Sep 20. PubMed 37729018.
Backbone
  Vector backbone: pRH3022
  Vector type: Yeast Expression
Growth in bacteria
  Bacterial resistance: Ampicillin, 100 μg/mL
  Growth temperature: 37°C
  Growth strain: DH5alpha
  Copy number: High Copy
Gene/Insert
  Gene/Insert name: YIp ADE2-LEU2 pTDH3::lys1-W151K-GFP::tADH1
  Species: S. cerevisiae (budding yeast)
  Mutation: W151K
  Entrez Gene: LYS1 (a.k.a. YIR034C)
  Cloning method: Gibson Cloning
Terms and licenses: Academic/Nonprofit Terms; Industry Terms: Not Available to Industry
How to cite: pRH3216 was a gift from Randy Hampton (Addgene plasmid # 210184 ; http://n2t.net/addgene:210184 ; RRID:Addgene_210184)
