[The description below was written by a language model from this plasmid's Addgene catalogue record and pLannotate feature annotations shown in this document.]
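Description:
pRH3216 is a yeast integrating plasmid (YIp) of about 10.3 kb, built on the pRH3022 backbone for expression in Saccharomyces cerevisiae. It is propagated in E. coli through a high-copy ColE1/pUC-type origin and selected with ampicillin via the β-lactamase gene. No yeast replication origin or centromere is annotated, which fits the YIp designation: stable maintenance in yeast depends on recombination into the genome. Two yeast marker genes are present with their native promoters, ADE2 and LEU2. They can provide homology for targeting and prototrophic selection, but the record does not say which locus is the intended integration site. The remaining features are remnants of a pBluescript-type scaffold, namely an f1 origin, lacZα and lac regulatory fragments, T3 and T7 promoters, multiple cloning site pieces, and bom/rop fragments. These play no evident role in the yeast application.

The payload is a single expression cassette assembled by Gibson cloning. The strong constitutive TDH3 (GAP) promoter drives the LYS1 open reading frame, which encodes saccharopine dehydrogenase, the enzyme for the final step of lysine biosynthesis. This copy carries a W151K substitution and is followed by GFP positioned as a C-terminal fusion, with the ADH1 terminator ending transcription. The record describes the construct as one of a set of protein quality control substrates and associated controls. The associated work concerns mutant proteins that retain function but are nevertheless degraded. In that context, the GFP tag lets steady-state levels and turnover of the lys1-W151K protein be followed by fluorescence. This makes the plasmid suitable for studying how yeast degradation pathways recognise and handle a misfolded variant.
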