Features (pLannotate 1.2.2; 25 found; start..end, strand, type, name):
     22..665     +  promoter       GAP promoter: S. cerevisiae TDH3; promoter for glyceraldehyde-3-phosphate dehydrogenase
    671..715     +  misc_feature   MCS (fragment): pBluescript multiple cloning site
    717..1835    +  CDS            LYS1: LYS1_YEAST - Experimental evidence at protein level: Swiss-Prot protein existence level 1. Catalyzes the NAD(+)-dependent cleavage of saccharopine to L- lysine and 2-oxoglutarate, the final step in the alpha-aminoadipate (AAA) pathway for lysine biosynthesis. From Saccharomyces cerevisiae (strain ATCC 204508 / S288c) (Baker's yeast).
   1863..2576    +  CDS            GFP: Aequoria victoria green fluorescent protein
   2597..2784    +  terminator     ADH1 terminator: S. cerevisiae ADH1; transcription terminator for the S. cerevisiae alcohol dehydrogenase 1 (ADH1) gene
   2789..2807    -  promoter       T7 promoter: promoter for bacteriophage T7 RNA polymerase
   2815..2970    +  CDS            lacZα (fragment): LacZα fragment of β-galactosidase; lacZ fragment
   2974..3402    +  rep_origin     f1 ori (sequence partly withheld): f1 bacteriophage origin of replication; arrow indicates direction of (+) strand synthesis
   3430..3481    -  misc_feature   bom (fragment): basis of mobility region from pBR322
   3637..5349    -  CDS            ADE2: PUR6_YEAST - Experimental evidence at protein level: Swiss-Prot protein existence level 1. From Saccharomyces cerevisiae (strain ATCC 204508 / S288c) (Baker's yeast).
   5350..5725    -  promoter       ADE2 promoter: S. cerevisiae ADE2
   5736..5849    +  rep_origin     f1 ori (fragment): f1 bacteriophage origin of replication; arrow indicates direction of (+) strand synthesis
   5850..5949    -  misc_feature   bom (fragment): basis of mobility region from pBR322
   6051..6086    -  CDS            rop (fragment): Rop protein, which maintains plasmids at low copy number; rop
   6399..7493    -  CDS            LEU2: 3-isopropylmalate dehydrogenase, required for leucine biosynthesis; S. cerevisiae LEU2; yeast auxotrophic marker
   7494..7901    -  promoter       LEU2 promoter: S. cerevisiae LEU2
   8069..8173    +  promoter       AmpR promoter: bla
   8174..9034    +  CDS            AmpR: β-lactamase; bla; confers resistance to ampicillin, carbenicillin, and related antibiotics
   9205..9793    +  rep_origin     ori: high-copy-number ColE1/pMB1/pBR322/pUC origin of replication
   9976..10068   +  CDS            lacI (fragment): lac repressor; lacI; The lac repressor binds to the lac operator to inhibit transcription in E. coli. This inhibition can be relieved by adding lactose or isopropyl-β-D-thiogalactopyranoside (IPTG).
  10081..10102   +  protein_bind   CAP binding site: CAP binding activates transcription in the presence of cAMP. E. coli catabolite activator protein
  10117..10147   +  promoter       lac promoter: promoter for the E. coli lac operon
  10155..10171   +  protein_bind   lac operator: The lac repressor binds to the lac operator to inhibit transcription in E. coli. This inhibition can be relieved by adding lactose or isopropyl-β-D-thiogalactopyranoside (IPTG). lac repressor encoded by lacI
  10216..10234   +  promoter       T3 promoter: promoter for bacteriophage T3 RNA polymerase
  10247..3       +  misc_feature   MCS (fragment) (across the origin): pBluescript multiple cloning site
>Addgene plasmid #210184 | pRH3216 | addgene full sequence | sequence record 415839 | Addgene NGS Result
GCTGCTTGGCGGTCGAGTTTATCATTATCAATACTGCCATTTCAAAGAATACGTAAATAATTAATAGTAG
TGATTTTCCTAACTTTATTTAGTCAAAAAATTAGCCTTTTAATTCTGCTGTAACCCGTACATGCCCAAAA
TAGGGGGCGGGTTACACAGAATATATAACATCGTAGGTGTCTGGGTGAACAGTTTATTCCTGGCATCCAC
TAAATATAATGGAGCCCGCTTTTTAAGCTGGCATCCAGAAAAAAAAAGAATCCCAGCACCAAAATATTGT
TTTCTTCACCAACCATCAGTTCATAGGTCCATTCTCTTAGCGCAACTACAGAGAACAGGGGCACAAACAG
GCAAAAAACGGGCACAACCTCAATGGAGTGATGCAACCTGCCTGGAGTAAATGATGACACAAGGCAATTG
ACCCACGCATGTATCTATCTCATTTTCTTACACCTTCTATTACCTTCTGCTCTCTCTGATTTGGAAAAAG
CTGAAAAAAAAGGTTGAAACCAGTTCCCTGAAATTATTCCCCTACTTGACTAATAAGTATATAAAGACGG
TAGGTATTGATTGTAATTCTGTAAATCTATTTCTTAAACTTCTTAAATTCTACTTTTATAGTTAGTCTTT
TTTTTAGTTTTAAAACACCAAGAACTTAGTTTCGACGGATCTGCAGGAATTCGATATCAAGCTTATCGAT
ACCGTCGACCTCGAGAATGGCTGCCGTCACATTACATCTAAGAGCTGAAACTAAACCCCTAGAGGCACGT
GCTGCCTTAACACCTACCACGGTTAAAAAACTGATAGCTAAGGGCTTCAAAATATATGTAGAGGACAGTC
CACAATCTACTTTCAATATTAACGAATATCGTCAAGCAGGTGCCATTATAGTGCCTGCAGGTTCATGGAA
AACCGCTCCACGCGACAGAATCATTATAGGTTTGAAGGAAATGCCTGAAACCGATACTTTCCCTCTAGTC
CACGAACACATCCAGTTTGCTCACTGCTACAAAGACCAAGCTGGGTGGCAAAATGTCCTTATGAGATTTA
TTAAGGGACACGGTACTCTATATGATTTGGAATTTTTGGAAAATGACCAAGGTAGAAGAGTTGCTGCCTT
TGGATTTTACGCTGGGTTCGCAGGTGCAGCCCTTGGTGTAAGAGACAAAGCATTCAAGCAAACGCATTCT
GACGATGAAGACTTGCCTGCAGTGTCGCCTTACCCCAATGAAAAGGCATTGGTTAAAGATGTTACCAAAG
ATTATAAAGAAGCCTTAGCCACCGGAGCCAGAAAGCCAACCGTGTTAATCATTGGTGCGCTAGGAAGATG
TGGTTCCGGTGCCATCGATCTGTTGCACAAAGTTGGTATTCCAGATGCTAACATATTAAAATGGGATATC
AAAGAAACTTCCCGTGGTGGTCCCTTTGACGAAATTCCACAAGCTGATATTTTTATCAATTGTATATATC
TATCGAAGCCAATTGCTCCTTTCACTAACATGGAGAAACTGAATAATCCTAACAGAAGACTAAGGACCGT
GGTGGACGTATCAGCAGACACTACCAACCCTCACAACCCCATCCCAATATACACTGTGGCTACTGTGTTT
AACAAACCTACCGTTCTGGTACCTACCACTGCCGGGCCTAAATTATCTGTCATCTCTATTGATCACTTGC
CTTCTTTGCTGCCAAGAGAAGCTTCAGAATTTTTCTCTCATGATCTCTTACCATCTTTAGAGCTCCTACC
TCAAAGAAAAACTGCTCCTGTCTGGGTTAGAGCCAAGAAATTGTTCGATAGACATTGCGCTCGTGTTAAA
AGATCTTCAAGATTGGGTCGACGGATCCCCGGGTTAATTAACAGTAAAGGAGAAGAACTTTTCACTGGAG
TTGTCCCAATTCTTGTTGAATTAGATGGTGATGTTAATGGGCACAAATTTTCTGTCAGTGGAGAGGGTGA
AGGTGATGCAACATACGGAAAACTTACCCTTAAATTTATTTGCACTACTGGAAAACTACCTGTTCCATGG
CCAACACTTGTCACTACTTTCACTTATGGTGTTCAATGCTTTTCAAGATACCCAGATCATATGAAACGGC
ATGACTTTTTCAAGAGTGCCATGCCCGAAGGTTATGTACAGGAAAGAACTATATTTTTCAAAGATGACGG
GAACTACAAGACACGTGCTGAAGTCAAGTTTGAAGGTGATACCCTTGTTAATAGAATCGAGTTAAAAGGT
ATTGATTTTAAAGAAGATGGAAACATTCTTGGACACAAATTGGAATACAACTATAACTCACACAATGTAT
ACATCATGGCAGACAAACAAAAGAATGGAATCAAAGTTAACTTCAAAATTAGACACAACATTGAAGATGG
AAGCGTTCAACTAGCAGACCATTATCAACAAAATACTCCAATTGGCGATGGCCCTGTCCTTTTACCAGAC
AACCATTACCTGTCCACACAATCTGCCCTTTCGAAAGATCCCAACGAAAAGAGAGACCACATGGTCCTTC
TTGAGTTTGTAACAGCTGCTGGGATTACACATGGCATGGATGAACTATACAAATAGGGCGCGCCACTTCT
AAATAAGCGAATTTCTTATGATTTATGATTTTTATTATTAAATAAGTTATAAAAAAAATAAGTGTATACA
AATTTTAAAGTGACTCTTAGGTTTTAAAACGAAAATTCTTATTCTTGAGTAACTCTTTCCTGTAGGTCAG
GTTGCTTTCTCAGGTATAGTATGAGGTCGCTCTTATTGACCACACCTCTACCGGCAGCCCTATAGTGAGT
CGTATTACGCGCGCTCACTGGCCGTCGTTTTACAACGTCGTGACTGGGAAAACCCTGGCGTTACCCAACT
TAATCGCCTTGCAGCACATCCCCCTTTCGCCAGCTGGCGTAATAGCGAAGAGGCCCGCACCGATCGCCCT
TCCCAACAGTTGCGCAGCCTGAATGGCGAATGG
[124 nt withheld, positions 2974-3097]
C
[91 nt withheld, positions 3099-3189]
A
[49 nt withheld, positions 3191-3239]
CCTTTGACGTTGGAGTCCACGTTCTTT
[37 nt withheld, positions 3267-3303]
ACCCTATCTCGGTCTATTCTTTTGATTTATAAGGGATTTTGCCGATTTCGGCCTATTGGTTAAAAAATGA
GCTGATTTAACAAAAATTTAACGCGAATTTTAACAAAATATTAACGCTTACAATTTCCTGATGCGGTATT
TTCTCCTTACGCATCTGTGCGGTATTTCACACCGCATAGATCTTATGTATGAAATTCTTAAAAAAGGACA
CCTGTAAGCGTTGATTTCTATGTATGAAGTCCACATTTGATGTAATCATAACAAAGCCTAAAAAATAGGT
ATATCATTTTATAATTATTTGCTGTACAAGTATATCAATAAACTTATATATTACTTGTTTTCTAGATAAG
CTTCGTAACCGACAGTTTCTAACTTTTGTGCTTTGACAAGAACTTCTTCTTCTTGCTTTAATAAAAACTG
TTCCATTTTCGTTGTATAACTTGAATCATAAGCGCCAAGCAGTCTGACAGCCAACAGCGCAGCGTTCGTA
CTATTATTAATAGCGACGGTAGCTACTGGAACACCTCTAGGCATTTGCACAATTGAATGTAAAGAATCTA
CTCCATCTAGACAAGAACCTTTTACGGGCACACCGATGACAGGAAGTGGTGTCATTGCAGCCACCATACC
TGGCAAGTGAGCAGCCCCACCAGCTCCAGCGATAATTGTTTTAATTCCACGCTTGCTTGCGGAAATAGCA
TATGCTGACATCCTATGTGGAGTTCTATGAGCAGAGACTATTGTCACTTCAAATGGAACGCCAAAATCTT
TTAAAACCGCACATGCGGCAGACATTACCGGCAAGTCAGAGTCTGATCCCATGATGATTCCAACCAATGG
TTTGACCATTGCTTCCAAGTCCAACTTTTGAGCGACAGAGATTTTGATTGGAATATCAGTTCTACCTGTA
ATGTAGTTCAGCCTTTGTTCACATTCCGCCATACTGGAGGCAATAATATTTATGTGACCTACTTTTCTGT
TAGGTCTAGACTCTTTTCCATATAAGTACACTGAGGAACCTGGAGTCGCCAATGCTCTTTCGCAAGTTTC
TAGCTCTTTATCTTTTGTATGTTTGTCTCCAAGAACATTTAGCATAATGGCGTTCGTTGTAATGGTGGAG
AAAGATGTGAAATTCTTTGGCATTGGCAAATCCAATATTGATCTCAAATGAGCTTCAAATTGAGAAGTGA
CGCAAGCATCAATGGTATAATGTCCAGAGTTGTGAGGCCTTGGGGCAATTTCGTTAATAAGCAATTCCCC
TGTTTCTAAATAGAACATTTCCACACCAAATATACCACAACCGGGAAAAGATTTGATTGCATTTTCTGCC
AACAACTTCGCCTTAAGTTGAACGGAGTCCGGAACTCTAGCAGGCGCATAACATAAGTCACAAATATTGT
CCTTGTGGATAGTCTCTACAATTGGGTAAGAAAACACTAAACCGTTAACAGACCTCACAATCATGACTGC
TAATTCTTTAGTAAATGGTGCCCATTTTTCGGCGTACAAAGGACGATCCTTCAGTACTTCCAAAGCTTCC
GGAATCATTTCCTTATTCTTTACAACGAAGTTACCTCTTCCATCGTATGCCAAAGTCCTCGACTTCAAGA
CGAATGGAAAACCCAAATCTCTTCCAACATTCAATAGGGACGTCTCACTGGCTTGTTCCACAGGAACACT
TTGGGTAACTGCTATACCATTTTTGATTAAATGCTCTTTTTGAATATATTTGTCTTGTATCAATCTGATT
GTTTCTGGAGAAGGGTAAATTTTTAATTTGGGATGTTTTACTTGAAGATTCTTTAGTGTAGGAACATCAA
CATGCTCAATCTCAATCGTTAGCACATCACATTTTTCAGCTAGTTTTTCGATATCAAGAGGATTGGAAAA
GGAGCCATTAACGTGGTCATTGGAGTTGCTTATTTGTTTGGCAGGAGAATTTTCAGCATCTAGTATTACC
GTCTTAATGTTGAGCCTGTTTGCTGCCTCAACAATCATACGTCCCAATTGTCCCCCTCCTAATATACCAA
CTGTTCTAGAATCCATACTTGATTGTTTTGTCCGATTTTCTTGTTTTTCTTGATTGTTATAGTAGGATGT
ACTTAAAAGAGAGATCCAACGATTTTACGCACCAATTTATACATGAAATGCTCCATAATATTGTCCATTT
AGTTCTTAATAAAAGGTCAGCAAGAGTCAATCACTTAGTATTACCCGGTTCGTAGCCATGCAACAAGAGT
CATTTGTCAGCATAGCTGTAATAATCAATCATGACGTAAGAAATGTATCATAATTAAAAGTTGTTAAAGA
TGTCAGTGTTATGTTGGTGTTACAAAATTCTCGGCTTCTCACTAATATTTAATATCTCTTAAATTTTATC
TGTCTTTGATTCTTTTAAGAAAAGTTATGTATTATTCAAGAATTAATTCAGATCTATTCTTTTGATTTAT
AAGGGATTTTGCCGATTTCGGCCTATTGGTTAAAAAATGAGCTGATTTAACAAAAATTTAACGCGAATTT
TAACAAAATATTAACGCTTACAATTTCCTGATGCGGTATTTTCTCCTTACGCATCTGTGCGGTATTTCAC
ACCGCATATGGTGCACTCTCAGTACAATCTGCTCTGATGCCGCATAGTTAAGCCAGCCCCGACACCCGCC
AACACCCGCTGACGCGCCCTGACGGGCTTGTCTGCTCCCGGCATCCGCTTACAGACAAGCTGTGACCGTC
TCCGGGAGCTGCATGTGTCAGAGGTTTTCACCGTCATCACCGAAACGCGCGAGACGAAAGGGCCTCGTGA
TACGCCTATTTTTATAGGTTAATGTCATGATCTTTTTGTGTGGTGCCCTCCTCCTTGTCAATATTAATGT
TAAAGTGCAATTCTTTTTCCTTATCACGTTGAGCCATTAGTATCAATTTGCTTACCTGTATTCCTTTACA
TCCTCCTTTTTCTCCTTCTTGATAAATGTATGTAGATTGCGTATATAGTTTCGTCTACCCTATGAACATA
TTCCATTTTGTAATTTCGTGTCGTTTCTATTATGAATTTCATTTATAAAGTTTATGTACAAATATCATAA
AAAAAGAGAATCTTTTTAAGCAAGGATTTTCTTAACTTCTTCGGCGACAGCATCACCGACTTCGGTGGTA
CTGTTGGAACCACCTAAATCACCAGTTCTGATACCTGCATCCAAAACCTTTTTAACTGCATCTTCAATGG
CCTTACCTTCTTCAGGCAAGTTCAATGACAATTTCAACATCATTGCAGCAGACAAGATAGTGGCGATAGG
GTTGACCTTATTCTTTGGCAAATCTGGAGCAGAACCGTGGCATGGTTCGTACAAACCAAATGCGGTGTTC
TTGTCTGGCAAAGAGGCCAAGGACGCAGATGGCAACAAACCCAAGGAACCTGGGATAACGGAGGCTTCAT
CGGAGATGATATCACCAAACATGTTGCTGGTGATTATAATACCATTTAGGTGGGTTGGGTTCTTAACTAG
GATCATGGCGGCAGAATCAATCAATTGATGTTGAACCTTCAATGTAGGGAATTCGTTCTTGATGGTTTCC
TCCACAGTTTTTCTCCATAATCTTGAAGAGGCCAAAACATTAGCTTTATCCAAGGACCAAATAGGCAATG
GTGGCTCATGTTGTAGGGCCATGAAAGCGGCCATTCTTGTGATTCTTTGCACTTCTGGAACGGTGTATTG
TTCACTATCCCAAGCGACACCATCACCATCGTCTTCCTTTCTCTTACCAAAGTAAATACCTCCCACTAAT
TCTCTGACAACAACGAAGTCAGTACCTTTAGCAAATTGTGGCTTGATTGGAGATAAGTCTAAAAGAGAGT
CGGATGCAAAGTTACATGGTCTTAAGTTGGCGTACAATTGAAGTTCTTTACGGATTTTTAGTAAACCTTG
TTCAGGTCTAACACTACCGGTACCCCATTTAGGACCACCCACAGCACCTAACAAAACGGCATCAGCCTTC
TTGGAGGCTTCCAGCGCCTCATCTGGAAGTGGAACACCTGTAGCATCGATAGCAGCACCACCAATTAAAT
GATTTTCGAAATCGAACTTGACATTGGAACGAACATCAGAAATAGCTTTAAGAACCTTAATGGCTTCGGC
TGTGATTTCTTGACCAACGTGGTCACCTGGCAAAACGACGATCTTCTTAGGGGCAGACATTAGAATGGTA
TATCCTTGAAATATATATATATATATTGCTGAAATGTAAAAGGTAAGAAAAGTTAGAAAGTAAGACGATT
GCTAACCACCTATTGGAAAAAACAATAGGTCCTTAAATAATATTGTCAACTTCAAGTATTGTGATGCAAG
CATTTAGTCATGAACGCTTCTCTATTCTATATGAAAAGCCGGTTCCGGCGCTCTCACCTTTCCTTTTTCT
CCCAATTTTTCAGTTGAAAAAGGTATATGCGTCAGGCGACCTCTGAAATTAACAAAAAATTTCCAGTCAT
CGAATTTGATTCTGTGCGATAGCGCCCCTGTGTGTTCTCGTTATGTTGAGGAAAAAAATAATGGTTGCTA
AGAGATTCGAACTCTTGCATCTTACGATACCTGAGTATTCCCACAGTTAACTGCGGTCAAGATATTTCTT
GAATCAGGCGCCTTAGACCGCTCGGCCAAACAACCAATTACTTGTTGAGAAATAGAGTATAATTATCCTA
TAAATATAACGTTTTTGAACACACATGAACAAGGAAGTACAGGAGACGTCAGGTGGCACTTTTCGGGGAA
ATGTGCGCGGAACCCCTATTTGTTTATTTTTCTAAATACATTCAAATATGTATCCGCTCATGAGACAATA
ACCCTGATAAATGCTTCAATAATATTGAAAAAGGAAGAGTATGAGTATTCAACATTTCCGTGTCGCCCTT
ATTCCCTTTTTTGCGGCATTTTGCCTTCCTGTTTTTGCTCACCCAGAAACGCTGGTGAAAGTAAAAGATG
CTGAAGATCAGTTGGGTGCACGAGTGGGTTACATCGAACTGGATCTCAACAGCGGTAAGATCCTTGAGAG
TTTTCGCCCCGAAGAACGTTTTCCAATGATGAGCACTTTTAAAGTTCTGCTATGTGGCGCGGTATTATCC
CGTATTGACGCCGGGCAAGAGCAACTCGGTCGCCGCATACACTATTCTCAGAATGACTTGGTTGAGTACT
CACCAGTCACAGAAAAGCATCTTACGGATGGCATGACAGTAAGAGAATTATGCAGTGCTGCCATAACCAT
GAGTGATAACACTGCGGCCAACTTACTTCTGACAACGATCGGAGGACCGAAGGAGCTAACCGCTTTTTTG
CACAACATGGGGGATCATGTAACTCGCCTTGATCGTTGGGAACCGGAGCTGAATGAAGCCATACCAAACG
ACGAGCGTGACACCACGATGCCTGTAGCAATGGCAACAACGTTGCGCAAACTATTAACTGGCGAACTACT
TACTCTAGCTTCCCGGCAACAATTAATAGACTGGATGGAGGCGGATAAAGTTGCAGGACCACTTCTGCGC
TCGGCCCTTCCGGCTGGCTGGTTTATTGCTGATAAATCTGGAGCCGGTGAGCGTGGGTCTCGCGGTATCA
TTGCAGCACTGGGGCCAGATGGTAAGCCCTCCCGTATCGTAGTTATCTACACGACGGGGAGTCAGGCAAC
TATGGATGAACGAAATAGACAGATCGCTGAGATAGGTGCCTCACTGATTAAGCATTGGTAACTGTCAGAC
CAAGTTTACTCATATATACTTTAGATTGATTTAAAACTTCATTTTTAATTTAAAAGGATCTAGGTGAAGA
TCCTTTTTGATAATCTCATGACCAAAATCCCTTAACGTGAGTTTTCGTTCCACTGAGCGTCAGACCCCGT
AGAAAAGATCAAAGGATCTTCTTGAGATCCTTTTTTTCTGCGCGTAATCTGCTGCTTGCAAACAAAAAAA
CCACCGCTACCAGCGGTGGTTTGTTTGCCGGATCAAGAGCTACCAACTCTTTTTCCGAAGGTAACTGGCT
TCAGCAGAGCGCAGATACCAAATACTGTTCTTCTAGTGTAGCCGTAGTTAGGCCACCACTTCAAGAACTC
TGTAGCACCGCCTACATACCTCGCTCTGCTAATCCTGTTACCAGTGGCTGCTGCCAGTGGCGATAAGTCG
TGTCTTACCGGGTTGGACTCAAGACGATAGTTACCGGATAAGGCGCAGCGGTCGGGCTGAACGGGGGGTT
CGTGCACACAGCCCAGCTTGGAGCGAACGACCTACACCGAACTGAGATACCTACAGCGTGAGCTATGAGA
AAGCGCCACGCTTCCCGAAGGGAGAAAGGCGGACAGGTATCCGGTAAGCGGCAGGGTCGGAACAGGAGAG
CGCACGAGGGAGCTTCCAGGGGGAAACGCCTGGTATCTTTATAGTCCTGTCGGGTTTCGCCACCTCTGAC
TTGAGCGTCGATTTTTGTGATGCTCGTCAGGGGGGCGGAGCCTATGGAAAAACGCCAGCAACGCGGCCTT
TTTACGGTTCCTGGCCTTTTGCTGGCCTTTTGCTCACATGTTCTTTCCTGCGTTATCCCCTGATTCTGTG
GATAACCGTATTACCGCCTTTGAGTGAGCTGATACCGCTCGCCGCAGCCGAACGACCGAGCGCAGCGAGT
CAGTGAGCGAGGAAGCGGAAGAGCGCCCAATACGCAAACCGCCTCTCCCCGCGCGTTGGCCGATTCATTA
ATGCAGCTGGCACGACAGGTTTCCCGACTGGAAAGCGGGCAGTGAGCGCAACGCAATTAATGTGAGTTAG
CTCACTCATTAGGCACCCCAGGCTTTACACTTTATGCTTCCGGCTCGTATGTTGTGTGGAATTGTGAGCG
GATAACAATTTCACACAGGAAACAGCTATGACCATGATTACGCCAAGCGCGCAATTAACCCTCACTAAAG
GGAACAAAAGCTGGAGCTCCACCGCGGTGGCGGCC
